Addgene plasmid #220796: pLV-H1-shSRGAP2B/C#1-hsynapsin-EGFP
Purpose: shRNA plasmid against human SRGAP2B/C genes (#1) with EGFP expression in neurons
Depositing lab: Pierre Vanderhaeghen. Depositing organization: Vlaams Instituut voor Biotechnologie (VIB, vzw). Publication: Synaptic neoteny of human cortical neurons requires species-specific balancing of SRGAP2-SYNGAP1 cross-inhibition. Libe-Philippot B, Iwata R, Recupero AJ, Wierda K, Bernal Garcia S, Hammond L, van Benthem A, Limame R, Ditkowska M, Beckers S, Gaspariunaite V, Peze-Heidsieck E, Remans D, Charrier C, Theys T, Polleux F, Vanderhaeghen P. Neuron. 2024 Oct 9:S0896-6273(24)00645-7. doi: 10.1016/j.neuron.2024.08.021. PubMed 39406239.
Backbone
  Vector backbone: pLV-H1-shRNA-hsynapsin-EGFP-WPRE
Growth in bacteria
  Bacterial resistance: Ampicillin, 100 μg/mL
  Growth temperature: 37°C
  Growth strain: NEB Stable
  Copy number: Unknown
Gene/Insert
  Gene/Insert name: EGFP
  gRNA/shRNA sequence: SRGAP2B and SRGAP2C
Terms and licenses: Academic/Nonprofit Terms; Industry Terms: Not Available to Industry
Depositor comments: Please visit https://doi.org/10.1101/2023.03.01.530630 for bioRxiv preprint.
How to cite: pLV-H1-shSRGAP2B/C#1-hsynapsin-EGFP was a gift from Pierre Vanderhaeghen (Addgene plasmid # 220796 ; http://n2t.net/addgene:220796 ; RRID:Addgene_220796)
