[The description below was written by a language model from this plasmid's Addgene catalogue record and pLannotate feature annotations shown in this document.]
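Description:
pLV-H1-shSRGAP2B/C#1-hsynapsin-EGFP is an HIV-1-based lentiviral transfer plasmid (9,576 nt in the sequenced record) built on the pLV-H1-shRNA-hsynapsin-EGFP-WPRE backbone. It is designed to knock down the human-specific paralogs SRGAP2B and SRGAP2C while fluorescently labelling transduced neurons. In bacteria it replicates from a high-copy ColE1/pUC-type origin and is selected with ampicillin through the AmpR β-lactamase gene. An f1 origin is also present. Outside the viral genome, an SV40 promoter/EM7-driven BleoR cassette with an SV40 poly(A) signal could provide Zeocin resistance, although the record does not describe its use.

The viral genome is transcribed from a CMV enhancer/promoter fused to a truncated 5' LTR. This chimeric arrangement is typical of Tat-independent, third-generation-style vectors. It is followed by the Ψ packaging signal with a gag fragment, the RRE for Rev-dependent export, and the cPPT/CTS, which aids nuclear import. The payload consists of two divergent expression units. One is a human H1 RNA polymerase III promoter on the reverse strand that drives the shRNA, which is not itself annotated in the feature table. The other is a human synapsin I promoter that restricts expression of the green fluorescent reporter to neurons. The catalogue calls this reporter EGFP, whereas the automated annotation labels the coding sequence as the closely related mEmerald. A WPRE downstream enhances transcript stability and expression, and the cassette ends with a truncated 3' LTR and a bGH poly(A) signal.

The "#1" in the name suggests this is one of a set of hairpins against these targets. The associated work concerns SRGAP2–SYNGAP1 regulation of synaptic maturation timing in human cortical neurons.
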