Features (pLannotate 1.2.2; 34 found; start..end, strand, type, name):
     77..291     -  promoter       H1 promoter: human H1 RNA promoter
    318..765     +  promoter       hSyn promoter: human synapsin I promoter; confers neuron-specific expression (Kügler et al., 2003)
    786..1505    +  CDS            mEmerald: brightly fluorescent monomeric variant of GFP mammalian codon-optimized
   1516..1539    +  misc_feature   MCS (fragment): pBluescript multiple cloning site
   1539..2127    +  misc_feature   WPRE: woodchuck hepatitis virus posttranscriptional regulatory element
   2122..2649    +  CDS            nef (fragment): NEF_HV1LW - Experimental evidence at protein level: Swiss-Prot protein existence level 1. Extracellular Nef protein targets CD4(+) T-lymphocytes for apoptosis by interacting with CXCR4 surface receptors. From Human immunodeficiency virus type 1 group M subtype B (isolate LW123) (HIV-1).
   2656..2836    +  LTR            5' LTR (truncated): truncated 5' long terminal repeat (LTR) from HIV-1
   2868..3092    +  polyA_signal   bGH poly(A) signal: bovine growth hormone polyadenylation signal
   3096..3117    +  promoter       SV40 promoter (fragment): SV40 enhancer and early promoter
   3138..3566    +  rep_origin     f1 ori (sequence partly withheld): f1 bacteriophage origin of replication; arrow indicates direction of (+) strand synthesis
   3580..3909    +  promoter       SV40 promoter: SV40 enhancer and early promoter
   3957..4004    +  promoter       EM7 promoter: synthetic bacterial promoter&nbsp
   4023..4397    +  CDS            BleoR: antibiotic-binding protein; Sh ble from Streptoalloteichus hindustanus; confers resistance to bleomycin, phleomycin, and Zeocin™
   4407..4532    +  CDS            ble (fragment): BLE_KLEPN - Experimental evidence at protein level: Swiss-Prot protein existence level 1. Binding protein with a strong affinity to the bleomycin family of antibiotics. Binds to CL990; an antimitotic-antibiotic compound. From Klebsiella pneumoniae.
   4527..4648    +  polyA_signal   SV40 poly(A) signal: SV40 polyadenylation signal
   4721..4737    -  protein_bind   lac operator: The lac repressor binds to the lac operator to inhibit transcription in E. coli. This inhibition can be relieved by adding lactose or isopropyl-β-D-thiogalactopyranoside (IPTG). lac repressor encoded by lacI
   4745..4775    -  promoter       lac promoter: promoter for the E. coli lac operon
   4790..4811    -  protein_bind   CAP binding site: CAP binding activates transcription in the presence of cAMP. E. coli catabolite activator protein
   4824..4916    -  CDS            lacI (fragment): lac repressor; lacI; The lac repressor binds to the lac operator to inhibit transcription in E. coli. This inhibition can be relieved by adding lactose or isopropyl-β-D-thiogalactopyranoside (IPTG).
   5099..5687    -  rep_origin     ori: high-copy-number ColE1/pMB1/pBR322/pUC origin of replication
   5858..6718    -  CDS            AmpR: β-lactamase; bla; confers resistance to ampicillin, carbenicillin, and related antibiotics
   6719..6823    -  promoter       AmpR promoter: bla
   6882..6934    -  misc_feature   bom (fragment): basis of mobility region from pBR322
   7089..7468    +  enhancer       CMV enhancer: human cytomegalovirus immediate early enhancer
   7469..7668    +  promoter       CMV promoter: human cytomegalovirus (CMV) immediate early promoter
   7686..7866    +  LTR            5' LTR (truncated): truncated 5' long terminal repeat (LTR) from HIV-1
   7913..8038    +  misc_feature   HIV-1 Ψ: packaging signal of human immunodeficiency virus type 1
   8022..8385    +  CDS            HIV-1 gag (fragment): gag protein from human immunodeficiency virus 1; gag
   8531..8764    +  misc_feature   RRE: The Rev response element (RRE) of HIV-1 allows for Rev-dependent mRNA export from the nucleus to the cytoplasm.
   9141..9241    +  CDS            Rev (fragment): human immunodeficiency virus 1 (HIV-1) Rev protein; rev; enhances nuclear export of unspliced and incompletely spliced viral mRNAs
   9291..9408    +  misc_feature   cPPT/CTS: central polypurine tract and central termination sequence of HIV-1
   9449..9465    +  protein_bind   CAP binding site (fragment): CAP binding activates transcription in the presence of cAMP. E. coli catabolite activator protein
   9480..9510    +  promoter       lac promoter: promoter for the E. coli lac operon
   9518..9534    +  protein_bind   lac operator: The lac repressor binds to the lac operator to inhibit transcription in E. coli. This inhibition can be relieved by adding lactose or isopropyl-β-D-thiogalactopyranoside (IPTG). lac repressor encoded by lacI
>Addgene plasmid #220796 | pLV-H1-shSRGAP2B/C#1-hsynapsin-EGFP | addgene full sequence | sequence record 439879 | Addgene NGS Result
CTAGCAAAAAAACACCTAAAGGTGCAAACATTAAGTGACAGGAAGCTTAATGTTTGCACCTTTAGGTGTG
GGATCCGTGGTCTCATACAGAACTTATAAGATTCCCAAATCCAAAGACATTTCACGTTTATGGTGATTTC
CCAGAACACATAGCGACATGCAAATATTGCAGGGCGCCACTCCCCTGTCCCTCACAGCCATCTTCCTGCC
AGGGCGCACGCGCGCTGGGTGTTCCCGCCTAGTGACACTGGGCCCGCGATTCCTTGGAGCGGGTTGATGA
CGTCAGCGTTCGAATTCTGCAGAGGGCCCTGCGTATGAGTGCAAGTGGGTTTTAGGACCAGGATGAGGCG
GGGTGGGGGTGCCTACCTGACGACCGACCCCGACCCACTGGACAAGCACCCAACCCCCATTCCCCAAATT
GCGCATCCCCTATCAGAGAGGGGGAGGGGAAACAGGATGCGGCGAGGCGCGTGCGCACTGCCAGCTTCAG
CACCGCGGACAGTGCCTTCGCCCCCGCCTGGCGGCGCGCGCCACCGCCGCCTCAGCACTGAAGGCGCGCT
GACGTCACTCGCCGGTCCCCCGCAAACTCCCCTTCCCGGCCACCTTGGTCGCGTCCGCGCCGCCGCCGGC
CCAGCCGGACCGCACCACGCGAGGCGCGAGATAGGGGGGCACGGGCGCGACCATCTGCGCTGCGGCGCCG
GCGACTCAGCGCTGCCTCAGTCTGCGGTGGGCAGCGGAGGAGTCGTGTCGTGCCTGAGAGCGCAGTCGAG
AAACCGGTCGCCACCATGGTGAGCAAGGGCGAGGAGCTGTTCACCGGGGTGGTGCCCATCCTGGTCGAGC
TGGACGGCGACGTAAACGGCCACAAGTTCAGCGTGTCCGGCGAGGGCGAGGGCGATGCCACCTACGGCAA
GCTGACCCTGAAGTTCATCTGCACCACCGGCAAGCTGCCCGTGCCCTGGCCCACCCTCGTGACCACCTTG
ACCTACGGCGTGCAGTGCTTCGCCCGCTACCCCGACCACATGAAGCAGCACGACTTCTTCAAGTCCGCCA
TGCCCGAAGGCTACGTCCAGGAGCGCACCATCTTCTTCAAGGACGACGGCAACTACAAGACCCGCGCCGA
GGTGAAGTTCGAGGGCGACACCCTGGTGAACCGCATCGAGCTGAAGGGCATCGACTTCAAGGAGGACGGC
AACATCCTGGGGCACAAGCTGGAGTACAACTACAACAGCCACAAGGTCTATATCACCGCCGACAAGCAGA
AGAACGGCATCAAGGTGAACTTCAAGACCCGCCACAACATCGAGGACGGCAGCGTGCAGCTCGCCGACCA
CTACCAGCAGAACACCCCCATCGGCGACGGCCCCGTGCTGCTGCCCGACAACCACTACCTGAGCACCCAG
TCCAAGCTGAGCAAAGACCCCAACGAGAAGCGCGATCACATGGTCCTGCTGGAGTTCGTGACCGCCGCCG
GGATCACTCTCGGCATGGACGAGCTGTACAAGTAAGTACAAGTAAAATTCGATATCAAGCTTATCGATAA
TCAACCTCTGGATTACAAAATTTGTGAAAGATTGACTGGTATTCTTAACTATGTTGCTCCTTTTACGCTA
TGTGGATACGCTGCTTTAATGCCTTTGTATCATGCTATTGCTTCCCGTATGGCTTTCATTTTCTCCTCCT
TGTATAAATCCTGGTTGCTGTCTCTTTATGAGGAGTTGTGGCCCGTTGTCAGGCAACGTGGCGTGGTGTG
CACTGTGTTTGCTGACGCAACCCCCACTGGTTGGGGCATTGCCACCACCTGTCAGCTCCTTTCCGGGACT
TTCGCTTTCCCCCTCCCTATTGCCACGGCGGAACTCATCGCCGCCTGCCTTGCCCGCTGCTGGACAGGGG
CTCGGCTGTTGGGCACTGACAATTCCGTGGTGTTGTCGGGGAAATCATCGTCCTTTCCTTGGCTGCTCGC
CTGTGTTGCCACCTGGATTCTGCGCGGGACGTCCTTCTGCTACGTCCCTTCGGCCCTCAATCCAGCGGAC
CTTCCTTCCCGCGGCCTGCTGCCGGCTCTGCGGCCTCTTCCGCGTCTTCGCCTTCGCCCTCAGACGAGTC
GGATCTCCCTTTGGGCCGCCTCCCCGCATCGATACCGTCGACCTCGCTCGAGACCTAGAAAAACATGGAG
CAATCACAAGTAGCAATACAGCAGCTACCAATGCTGATTGTGCCTGGCTAGAAGCACAAGAGGAGGAGGA
GGTGGGTTTTCCAGTCACACCTCAGGTACCTTTAAGACCAATGACTTACAAGGCAGCTGTAGATCTTAGC
CACTTTTTAAAAGAAAAGGGGGGACTGGAAGGGCTAATTCACTCCCAACGAAGACAAGATATCCTTGATC
TGTGGATCTACCACACACAAGGCTACTTCCCTGATTGGCAGAACTACACACCAGGGCCAGGGATCAGATA
TCCACTGACCTTTGGATGGTGCTACAAGCTAGTACCAGTTGAGCAAGAGAAGGTAGAAGAAGCCAATGAA
GGAGAGAACACCCGCTTGTTACACCCTGTGAGCCTGCATGGGATGGATGACCCGGAGAGAGAAGTATTAG
AGTGGAGGTTTGACAGCCGCCTAGCATTTCATCACATGGCCCGAGAGCTGCATCCGGACTGTACTGGGTC
TCTCTGGTTAGACCAGATCTGAGCCTGGGAGCTCTCTGGCTAACTAGGGAACCCACTGCTTAAGCCTCAA
TAAAGCTTGCCTTGAGTGCTTCAAGTAGTGTGTGCCCGTCTGTTGTGTGACTCTGGTAACTAGAGATCCC
TCAGACCCTTTTAGTCAGTGTGGAAAATCTCTAGCAGGGCCCGTTTAAACCCGCTGATCAGCCTCGACTG
TGCCTTCTAGTTGCCAGCCATCTGTTGTTTGCCCCTCCCCCGTGCCTTCCTTGACCCTGGAAGGTGCCAC
TCCCACTGTCCTTTCCTAATAAAATGAGGAAATTGCATCGCATTGTCTGAGTAGGTGTCATTCTATTCTG
GGGGGTGGGGTGGGGCAGGACAGCAAGGGGGAGGATTGGGAAGACAATAGCAGGCATGCTGGGGATGCGG
TGGGCTCTATGGCTTCTGAGGCGGAAAGAACCAGCTGGGGCTCTAGGGGGTATCCCC
[124 nt withheld, positions 3138-3261]
C
[91 nt withheld, positions 3263-3353]
A
[49 nt withheld, positions 3355-3403]
CCTTTGACGTTGGAGTCCACGTTCTTT
[37 nt withheld, positions 3431-3467]
ACCCTATCTCGGTCTATTCTTTTGATTTATAAGGGATTTTGCCGATTTCGGCCTATTGGTTAAAAAATGA
GCTGATTTAACAAAAATTTAACGCGAATTAATTCTGTGGAATGTGTGTCAGTTAGGGTGTGGAAAGTCCC
CAGGCTCCCCAGCAGGCAGAAGTATGCAAAGCATGCATCTCAATTAGTCAGCAACCAGGTGTGGAAAGTC
CCCAGGCTCCCCAGCAGGCAGAAGTATGCAAAGCATGCATCTCAATTAGTCAGCAACCATAGTCCCGCCC
CTAACTCCGCCCATCCCGCCCCTAACTCCGCCCAGTTCCGCCCATTCTCCGCCCCATGGCTGACTAATTT
TTTTTATTTATGCAGAGGCCGAGGCCGCCTCTGCCTCTGAGCTATTCCAGAAGTAGTGAGGAGGCTTTTT
TGGAGGCCTAGGCTTTTGCAAAAAGCTCCCGGGAGCTTGTATATCCATTTTCGGATCTGATCAGCACGTG
TTGACAATTAATCATCGGCATAGTATATCGGCATAGTATAATACGACAAGGTGAGGAACTAAACCATGGC
CAAGTTGACCAGTGCCGTTCCGGTGCTCACCGCGCGCGACGTCGCCGGAGCGGTCGAGTTCTGGACCGAC
CGGCTCGGGTTCTCCCGGGACTTCGTGGAGGACGACTTCGCCGGTGTGGTCCGGGACGACGTGACCCTGT
TCATCAGCGCGGTCCAGGACCAGGTGGTGCCGGACAACACCCTGGCCTGGGTGTGGGTGCGCGGCCTGGA
CGAGCTGTACGCCGAGTGGTCGGAGGTCGTGTCCACGAACTTCCGGGACGCCTCCGGGCCGGCCATGACC
GAGATCGGCGAGCAGCCGTGGGGGCGGGAGTTCGCCCTGCGCGACCCGGCCGGCAACTGCGTGCACTTCG
TGGCCGAGGAGCAGGACTGACACGTGCTACGAGATTTCGATTCCACCGCCGCCTTCTATGAAAGGTTGGG
CTTCGGAATCGTTTTCCGGGACGCCGGCTGGATGATCCTCCAGCGCGGGGATCTCATGCTGGAGTTCTTC
GCCCACCCCAACTTGTTTATTGCAGCTTATAATGGTTACAAATAAAGCAATAGCATCACAAATTTCACAA
ATAAAGCATTTTTTTCACTGCATTCTAGTTGTGGTTTGTCCAAACTCATCAATGTATCTTATCATGTCTG
TATACCGTCGACCTCTAGCTAGAGCTTGGCGTAATCATGGTCATAGCTGTTTCCTGTGTGAAATTGTTAT
CCGCTCACAATTCCACACAACATACGAGCCGGAAGCATAAAGTGTAAAGCCTGGGGTGCCTAATGAGTGA
GCTAACTCACATTAATTGCGTTGCGCTCACTGCCCGCTTTCCAGTCGGGAAACCTGTCGTGCCAGCTGCA
TTAATGAATCGGCCAACGCGCGGGGAGAGGCGGTTTGCGTATTGGGCGCTCTTCCGCTTCCTCGCTCACT
GACTCGCTGCGCTCGGTCGTTCGGCTGCGGCGAGCGGTATCAGCTCACTCAAAGGCGGTAATACGGTTAT
CCACAGAATCAGGGGATAACGCAGGAAAGAACATGTGAGCAAAAGGCCAGCAAAAGGCCAGGAACCGTAA
AAAGGCCGCGTTGCTGGCGTTTTTCCATAGGCTCCGCCCCCCTGACGAGCATCACAAAAATCGACGCTCA
AGTCAGAGGTGGCGAAACCCGACAGGACTATAAAGATACCAGGCGTTTCCCCCTGGAAGCTCCCTCGTGC
GCTCTCCTGTTCCGACCCTGCCGCTTACCGGATACCTGTCCGCCTTTCTCCCTTCGGGAAGCGTGGCGCT
TTCTCATAGCTCACGCTGTAGGTATCTCAGTTCGGTGTAGGTCGTTCGCTCCAAGCTGGGCTGTGTGCAC
GAACCCCCCGTTCAGCCCGACCGCTGCGCCTTATCCGGTAACTATCGTCTTGAGTCCAACCCGGTAAGAC
ACGACTTATCGCCACTGGCAGCAGCCACTGGTAACAGGATTAGCAGAGCGAGGTATGTAGGCGGTGCTAC
AGAGTTCTTGAAGTGGTGGCCTAACTACGGCTACACTAGAAGAACAGTATTTGGTATCTGCGCTCTGCTG
AAGCCAGTTACCTTCGGAAAAAGAGTTGGTAGCTCTTGATCCGGCAAACAAACCACCGCTGGTAGCGGTG
GTTTTTTTGTTTGCAAGCAGCAGATTACGCGCAGAAAAAAAGGATCTCAAGAAGATCCTTTGATCTTTTC
TACGGGGTCTGACGCTCAGTGGAACGAAAACTCACGTTAAGGGATTTTGGTCATGAGATTATCAAAAAGG
ATCTTCACCTAGATCCTTTTAAATTAAAAATGAAGTTTTAAATCAATCTAAAGTATATATGAGTAAACTT
GGTCTGACAGTTACCAATGCTTAATCAGTGAGGCACCTATCTCAGCGATCTGTCTATTTCGTTCATCCAT
AGTTGCCTGACTCCCCGTCGTGTAGATAACTACGATACGGGAGGGCTTACCATCTGGCCCCAGTGCTGCA
ATGATACCGCGAGACCCACGCTCACCGGCTCCAGATTTATCAGCAATAAACCAGCCAGCCGGAAGGGCCG
AGCGCAGAAGTGGTCCTGCAACTTTATCCGCCTCCATCCAGTCTATTAATTGTTGCCGGGAAGCTAGAGT
AAGTAGTTCGCCAGTTAATAGTTTGCGCAACGTTGTTGCCATTGCTACAGGCATCGTGGTGTCACGCTCG
TCGTTTGGTATGGCTTCATTCAGCTCCGGTTCCCAACGATCAAGGCGAGTTACATGATCCCCCATGTTGT
GCAAAAAAGCGGTTAGCTCCTTCGGTCCTCCGATCGTTGTCAGAAGTAAGTTGGCCGCAGTGTTATCACT
CATGGTTATGGCAGCACTGCATAATTCTCTTACTGTCATGCCATCCGTAAGATGCTTTTCTGTGACTGGT
GAGTACTCAACCAAGTCATTCTGAGAATAGTGTATGCGGCGACCGAGTTGCTCTTGCCCGGCGTCAATAC
GGGATAATACCGCGCCACATAGCAGAACTTTAAAAGTGCTCATCATTGGAAAACGTTCTTCGGGGCGAAA
ACTCTCAAGGATCTTACCGCTGTTGAGATCCAGTTCGATGTAACCCACTCGTGCACCCAACTGATCTTCA
GCATCTTTTACTTTCACCAGCGTTTCTGGGTGAGCAAAAACAGGAAGGCAAAATGCCGCAAAAAAGGGAA
TAAGGGCGACACGGAAATGTTGAATACTCATACTCTTCCTTTTTCAATATTATTGAAGCATTTATCAGGG
TTATTGTCTCATGAGCGGATACATATTTGAATGTATTTAGAAAAATAAACAAATAGGGGTTCCGCGCACA
TTTCCCCGAAAAGTGCCACCTGACGTCGACGGATCGGGAGATCTCCCGATCCCCTATGGTGCACTCTCAG
TACAATCTGCTCTGATGCCGCATAGTTAAGCCAGTATCTGCTCCCTGCTTGTGTGTTGGAGGTCGCTGAG
TAGTGCGCGAGCAAAATTTAAGCTACAACAAGGCAAGGCTTGACCGACAATTGCATGAAGAATCTGCTTA
GGGTTAGGCGTTTTGCGCTGCTTCGCGATGTACGGGCCAGATATACGCGTTGACATTGATTATTGACTAG
TTATTAATAGTAATCAATTACGGGGTCATTAGTTCATAGCCCATATATGGAGTTCCGCGTTACATAACTT
ACGGTAAATGGCCCGCCTGGCTGACCGCCCAACGACCCCCGCCCATTGACGTCAATAATGACGTATGTTC
CCATAGTAACGCCAATAGGGACTTTCCATTGACGTCAATGGGTGGAGTATTTACGGTAAACTGCCCACTT
GGCAGTACATCAAGTGTATCATATGCCAAGTACGCCCCCTATTGACGTCAATGACGGTAAATGGCCCGCC
TGGCATTATGCCCAGTACATGACCTTATGGGACTTTCCTACTTGGCAGTACATCTACGTATTAGTCATCG
CTATTACCATGGTGATGCGGTTTTGGCAGTACATCAATGGGCGTGGATAGCGGTTTGACTCACGGGGATT
TCCAAGTCTCCACCCCATTGACGTCAATGGGAGTTTGTTTTGGCACCAAAATCAACGGGACTTTCCAAAA
TGTCGTAACAACTCCGCCCCATTGACGCAAATGGGCGGTAGGCGTGTACGGTGGGAGGTCTATATAAGCA
GCGCGTTTTGCCTGTACTGGGTCTCTCTGGTTAGACCAGATCTGAGCCTGGGAGCTCTCTGGCTAACTAG
GGAACCCACTGCTTAAGCCTCAATAAAGCTTGCCTTGAGTGCTTCAAGTAGTGTGTGCCCGTCTGTTGTG
TGACTCTGGTAACTAGAGATCCCTCAGACCCTTTTAGTCAGTGTGGAAAATCTCTAGCAGTGGCGCCCGA
ACAGGGACTTGAAAGCGAAAGGGAAACCAGAGGAGCTCTCTCGACGCAGGACTCGGCTTGCTGAAGCGCG
CACGGCAAGAGGCGAGGGGCGGCGACTGGTGAGTACGCCAAAAATTTTGACTAGCGGAGGCTAGAAGGAG
AGAGATGGGTGCGAGAGCGTCAGTATTAAGCGGGGGAGAATTAGATCGCGATGGGAAAAAATTCGGTTAA
GGCCAGGGGGAAAGAAAAAATATAAATTAAAACATATAGTATGGGCAAGCAGGGAGCTAGAACGATTCGC
AGTTAATCCTGGCCTGTTAGAAACATCAGAAGGCTGTAGACAAATACTGGGACAGCTACAACCATCCCTT
CAGACAGGATCAGAAGAACTTAGATCATTATATAATACAGTAGCAACCCTCTATTGTGTGCATCAAAGGA
TAGAGATAAAAGACACCAAGGAAGCTTTAGACAAGATAGAGGAAGAGCAAAACAAAAGTAAGACCACCGC
ACAGCAAGCGGCCGCTGATCTTCAGACCTGGAGGAGGAGATATGAGGGACAATTGGAGAAGTGAATTATA
TAAATATAAAGTAGTAAAAATTGAACCATTAGGAGTAGCACCCACCAAGGCAAAGAGAAGAGTGGTGCAG
AGAGAAAAAAGAGCAGTGGGAATAGGAGCTTTGTTCCTTGGGTTCTTGGGAGCAGCAGGAAGCACTATGG
GCGCAGCGTCAATGACGCTGACGGTACAGGCCAGACAATTATTGTCTGGTATAGTGCAGCAGCAGAACAA
TTTGCTGAGGGCTATTGAGGCGCAACAGCATCTGTTGCAACTCACAGTCTGGGGCATCAAGCAGCTCCAG
GCAAGAATCCTGGCTGTGGAAAGATACCTAAAGGATCAACAGCTCCTGGGGATTTGGGGTTGCTCTGGAA
AACTCATTTGCACCACTGCTGTGCCTTGGAATGCTAGTTGGAGTAATAAATCTCTGGAACAGATTTGGAA
TCACACGACCTGGATGGAGTGGGACAGAGAAATTAACAATTACACAAGCTTAATACACTCCTTAATTGAA
GAATCGCAAAACCAGCAAGAAAAGAATGAACAAGAATTATTGGAATTAGATAAATGGGCAAGTTTGTGGA
ATTGGTTTAACATAACAAATTGGCTGTGGTATATAAAATTATTCATAATGATAGTAGGAGGCTTGGTAGG
TTTAAGAATAGTTTTTGCTGTACTTTCTATAGTGAATAGAGTTAGGCAGGGATATTCACCATTATCGTTT
CAGACCCACCTCCCAACCCCGAGGGGACCCGACAGGCCCGAAGGAATAGAAGAAGAAGGTGGAGAGAGAG
ACAGAGACAGATCCATTCGATTAGTGAACGGATCGGCACTGCGTGCGCCAATTCTGCAGACAAATGGCAG
TATTCATCCACAATTTTAAAAGAAAAGGGGGGATTGGGGGGTACAGTGCAGGGGAAAGAATAGTAGACAT
AATAGCAACAGACATACAAACTAAAGAATTACAAAAACAAATTACAAAAATTCAAAATTTTCGGGTTTAT
TACAGGGACAGCAGAGATCCAGTTTGGTTAATGAGTTAGCTCACTCATTAGGCACCCCAGGCTTTACACT
TTATGCTTCCGGCTCGTATGTTGTGTGGAATTGTGAGCGGATAACAATTTCACACAGGAAACAGCTATGA
CCATGATTACGCCAAGCTG
